>Addgene plasmid #16259 | HER2 CA (V659E) | addgene full sequence | sequence record 354027 | Addgene NGS Result
TCCTCGCTCACTGACTCGCTGCGCTCGGTCGTTCGGCTGCGGCGAGCGGTATCAGCTCACTCAAAGGCGG
TAATACGGTTATCCACAGAATCAGGGGATAACGCAGGAAAGAACATGTGAGCAAAAGGCCAGCAAAAGGC
CAGGAACCGTAAAAAGGCCGCGTTGCTGGCGTTTTTCCATAGGCTCCGCCCCCCTGACGAGCATCACAAA
AATCGACGCTCAAGTCAGAGGTGGCGAAACCCGACAGGACTATAAAGATACCAGGCGTTTCCCCCTGGAA
GCTCCCTCGTGCGCTCTCCTGTTCCGACCCTGCCGCTTACCGGATACCTGTCCGCCTTTCTCCCTTCGGG
AAGCGTGGCGCTTTCTCATAGCTCACGCTGTAGGTATCTCAGTTCGGTGTAGGTCGTTCGCTCCAAGCTG
GGCTGTGTGCACGAACCCCCCGTTCAGCCCGACCGCTGCGCCTTATCCGGTAACTATCGTCTTGAGTCCA
ACCCGGTAAGACACGACTTATCGCCACTGGCAGCAGCCACTGGTAACAGGATTAGCAGAGCGAGGTATGT
AGGCGGTGCTACAGAGTTCTTGAAGTGGTGGCCTAACTACGGCTACACTAGAAGAACAGTATTTGGTATC
TGCGCTCTGCTGAAGCCAGTTACCTTCGGAAAAAGAGTTGGTAGCTCTTGATCCGGCAAACAAACCACCG
CTGGTAGCGGTGGTTTTTTTGTTTGCAAGCAGCAGATTACGCGCAGAAAAAAAGGATCTCAAGAAGATCC
TTTGATCTTTTCTACGGGGTCTGACGCTCAGTGGAACGAAAACTCACGTTAAGGGATTTTGGTCATGAGA
TTATCAAAAAGGATCTTCACCTAGATCCTTTTAAATTAAAAATGAAGTTTTAAATCAATCTAAAGTATAT
ATGAGTAAACTTGGTCTGACAGTTACCAATGCTTAATCAGTGAGGCACCTATCTCAGCGATCTGTCTATT
TCGTTCATCCATAGTTGCCTGACTCCCCGTCGTGTAGATAACTACGATACGGGAGGGCTTACCATCTGGC
CCCAGTGCTGCAATGATACCGCGAGACCCACGCTCACCGGCTCCAGATTTATCAGCAATAAACCAGCCAG
CCGGAAGGGCCGAGCGCAGAAGTGGTCCTGCAACTTTATCCGCCTCCATCCAGTCTATTAATTGTTGCCG
GGAAGCTAGAGTAAGTAGTTCGCCAGTTAATAGTTTGCGCAACGTTGTTGCCATTGCTACAGGCATCGTG
GTGTCACGCTCGTCGTTTGGTATGGCTTCATTCAGCTCCGGTTCCCAACGATCAAGGCGAGTTACATGAT
CCCCCATGTTGTGCAAAAAAGCGGTTAGCTCCTTCGGTCCTCCGATCGTTGTCAGAAGTAAGTTGGCCGC
AGTGTTATCACTCATGGTTATGGCAGCACTGCATAATTCTCTTACTGTCATGCCATCCGTAAGATGCTTT
TCTGTGACTGGTGAGTACTCAACCAAGTCATTCTGAGAATAGTGTATGCGGCGACCGAGTTGCTCTTGCC
CGGCGTCAATACGGGATAATACCGCGCCACATAGCAGAACTTTAAAAGTGCTCATCATTGGAAAACGTTC
TTCGGGGCGAAAACTCTCAAGGATCTTACCGCTGTTGAGATCCAGTTCGATGTAACCCACTCGTGCACCC
AACTGATCTTCAGCATCTTTTACTTTCACCAGCGTTTCTGGGTGAGCAAAAACAGGAAGGCAAAATGCCG
CAAAAAAGGGAATAAGGGCGACACGGAAATGTTGAATACTCATACTCTTCCTTTTTCAATATTATTGAAG
CATTTATCAGGGTTATTGTCTCATGAGCGGATACATATTTGAATGTATTTAGAAAAATAAACAAATAGGG
GTTCCGCGCACATTTCCCCGAAAAGTGCCACCTGACGTCGACGGATCGGGAGATCTCCCGATCCCCTATG
GTGCACTCTCAGTACAATCTGCTCTGATGCCGCATAGTTAAGCCAGTATCTGCTCCCTGCTTGTGTGTTG
GAGGTCGCTGAGTAGTGCGCGAGCAAAATTTAAGCTACAACAAGGCAAGGCTTGACCGACAATTGCATGA
AGAATCTGCTTAGGGTTAGGCGTTTTGCGCTGCTTCGCGATGTACGGGCCAGATATACGCGTTGACATTG
ATTATTGACTAGTTATTAATAGTAATCAATTACGGGGTCATTAGTTCATAGCCCATATATGGAGTTCCGC
GTTACATAACTTACGGTAAATGGCCCGCCTGGCTGACCGCCCAACGACCCCCGCCCATTGACGTCAATAA
TGACGTATGTTCCCATAGTAACGCCAATAGGGACTTTCCATTGACGTCAATGGGTGGAGTATTTACGGTA
AACTGCCCACTTGGCAGTACATCAAGTGTATCATATGCCAAGTACGCCCCCTATTGACGTCAATGACGGT
AAATGGCCCGCCTGGCATTATGCCCAGTACATGACCTTATGGGACTTTCCTACTTGGCAGTACATCTACG
TATTAGTCATCGCTATTACCATGGTGATGCGGTTTTGGCAGTACATCAATGGGCGTGGATAGCGGTTTGA
CTCACGGGGATTTCCAAGTCTCCACCCCATTGACGTCAATGGGAGTTTGTTTTGGCACCAAAATCAACGG
GACTTTCCAAAATGTCGTAACAACTCCGCCCCATTGACGCAAATGGGCGGTAGGCGTGTACGGTGGGAGG
TCTATATAAGCAGAGCTCTCTGGCTAACTAGAGAACCCACTGCTTACTGGCTTATCGAAATTAATACGAC
TCACTATAGGGAGACCCAAGCTTGGGGCAGCCGCGCGCCCCTTCCCACGGGGCCCTTTACTGCGCCGCGC
GCCCGGCCCCCACCCCTCGCAGCACCCCGCGCCCCGCGCCCTCCCAGCCGGGTCCAGCCGGAGCCATGGG
GCCGGAGCCGCAGTGAGCACCATGGAGCTGGCGGCCTTGTGCCGCTGGGGGCTCCTCCTCGCCCTCTTGC
CCCCCGGAGCCGCGAGCACCCAAGTGTGCACCGGCACAGACATGAAGCTGCGGCTCCCTGCCAGTCCCGA
GACCCACCTGGACATGCTCCGCCACCTCTACCAGGGCTGCCAGGTGGTGCAGGGAAACCTGGAACTCACC
TACCTGCCCACCAATGCCAGCCTGTCCTTCCTGCAGGATATCCAGGAGGTGCAGGGCTACGTGCTCATCG
CTCACAACCAAGTGAGGCAGGTCCCACTGCAGAGGCTGCGGATTGTGCGAGGCACCCAGCTCTTTGAGGA
CAACTATGCCCTGGCCGTGCTAGACAATGGAGACCCGCTGAACAATACCACCCCTGTCACAGGGGCCTCC
CCAGGAGGCCTGCGGGAGCTGCAGCTTCGAAGCCTCACAGAGATCTTGAAAGGAGGGGTCTTGATCCAGC
GGAACCCCCAGCTCTGCTACCAGGACACGATTTTGTGGAAGGACATCTTCCACAAGAACAACCAGCTGGC
TCTCACACTGATAGACACCAACCGCTCTCGGGCCTGCCACCCCTGTTCTCCGATGTGTAAGGGCTCCCGC
TGCTGGGGAGAGAGTTCTGAGGATTGTCAGAGCCTGACGCGCACTGTCTGTGCCGGTGGCTGTGCCCGCT
GCAAGGGGCCACTGCCCACTGACTGCTGCCATGAGCAGTGTGCTGCCGGCTGCACGGGCCCCAAGCACTC
TGACTGCCTGGCCTGCCTCCACTTCAACCACAGTGGCATCTGTGAGCTGCACTGCCCAGCCCTGGTCACC
TACAACACAGACACGTTTGAGTCCATGCCCAATCCCGAGGGCCGGTATACATTCGGCGCCAGCTGTGTGA
CTGCCTGTCCCTACAACTACCTTTCTACGGACGTGGGATCCTGCACCCTCGTCTGCCCCCTGCACAACCA
AGAGGTGACAGCAGAGGATGGAACACAGCGGTGTGAGAAGTGCAGCAAGCCCTGTGCCCGAGTGTGCTAT
GGTCTGGGCATGGAGCACTTGCGAGAGGTGAGGGCAGTTACCAGTGCCAATATCCAGGAGTTTGCTGGCT
GCAAGAAGATCTTTGGGAGCCTGGCATTTCTGCCGGAGAGCTTTGATGGGGACCCAGCCTCCAACACTGC
CCCGCTCCAGCCAGAGCAGCTCCAAGTGTTTGAGACTCTGGAAGAGATCACAGGTTACCTATACATCTCA
GCATGGCCGGACAGCCTGCCTGACCTCAGCGTCTTCCAGAACCTGCAAGTAATCCGGGGACGAATTCTGC
ACAATGGCGCCTACTCGCTGACCCTGCAAGGGCTGGGCATCAGCTGGCTGGGGCTGCGCTCACTGAGGGA
ACTGGGCAGTGGACTGGCCCTCATCCACCATAACACCCACCTCTGCTTCGTGCACACGGTGCCCTGGGAC
CAGCTCTTTCGGAACCCGCACCAAGCTCTGCTCCACACTGCCAACCGGCCAGAGGACGAGTGTGTGGGCG
AGGGCCTGGCCTGCCACCAGCTGTGCGCCCGAGGGCACTGCTGGGGTCCAGGGCCCACCCAGTGTGTCAA
CTGCAGCCAGTTCCTTCGGGGCCAGGAGTGCGTGGAGGAATGCCGAGTACTGCAGGGGCTCCCCAGGGAG
TATGTGAATGCCAGGCACTGTTTGCCGTGCCACCCTGAGTGTCAGCCCCAGAATGGCTCAGTGACCTGTT
TTGGACCGGAGGCTGACCAGTGTGTGGCCTGTGCCCACTATAAGGACCCTCCCTTCTGCGTGGCCCGCTG
CCCCAGCGGTGTGAAACCTGACCTCTCCTACATGCCCATCTGGAAGTTTCCAGATGAGGAGGGCGCATGC
CAGCCTTGCCCCATCAACTGCACCCACTCCTGTGTGGACCTGGATGACAAGGGCTGCCCCGCCGAGCAGA
GAGCCAGCCCTCTGACGTCCATCATCTCTGCGGTGGAGGGCATTCTGCTGGTCGTGGTCTTGGGGGTGGT
CTTTGGGATCCTCATCAAGCGACGGCAGCAGAAGATCCGGAAGTACACGATGCGGAGACTGCTGCAGGAA
ACGGAGCTGGTGGAGCCGCTGACACCTAGCGGAGCGATGCCCAACCAGGCGCAGATGCGGATCCTGAAAG
AGACGGAGCTGAGGAAGGTGAAGGTGCTTGGATCTGGCGCTTTTGGCACAGTCTACAAGGGCATCTGGAT
CCCTGATGGGGAGAATGTGAAAATTCCAGTGGCCATCAAAGTGTTGAGGGAAAACACATCCCCCAAAGCC
AACAAAGAAATCTTAGACGAAGCATACGTGATGGCTGGTGTGGGCTCCCCATATGTCTCCCGCCTTCTGG
GCATCTGCCTGACATCCACGGTGCAGCTGGTGACACAGCTTATGCCCTATGGCTGCCTCTTAGACCATGT
CCGGGAAAACCGCGGACGCCTGGGCTCCCAGGACCTGCTGAACTGGTGTATGCAGATTGCCAAGGGGATG
AGCTACCTGGAGGATGTGCGGCTCGTACACAGGGACTTGGCCGCTCGGAACGTGCTGGTCAAGAGTCCCA
ACCATGTCAAAATTACAGACTTCGGGCTGGCTCGGCTGCTGGACATTGACGAGACAGAGTACCATGCAGA
TGGGGGCAAGGTGCCCATCAAGTGGATGGCGCTGGAGTCCATTCTCCGCCGGCGGTTCACCCACCAGAGT
GATGTGTGGAGTTATGGTGTGACTGTGTGGGAGCTGATGACTTTTGGGGCCAAACCTTACGATGGGATCC
CAGCCCGGGAGATCCCTGACCTGCTGGAAAAGGGGGAGCGGCTGCCCCAGCCCCCCATCTGCACCATTGA
TGTCTACATGATCATGGTCAAATGTTGGATGATTGACTCTGAATGTCGGCCAAGATTCCGGGAGTTGGTG
TCTGAATTCTCCCGCATGGCCAGGGACCCCCAGCGCTTTGTGGTCATCCAGAATGAGGACTTGGGCCCAG
CCAGTCCCTTGGACAGCACCTTCTACCGCTCACTGCTGGAGGACGATGACATGGGGGACCTGGTGGATGC
TGAGGAGTATCTGGTACCCCAGCAGGGCTTCTTCTGTCCAGACCCTGCCCCGGGCGCTGGGGGCATGGTC
CACCACAGGCACCGCAGCTCATCTACCAGGAGTGGCGGTGGGGACCTGACACTAGGGCTGGAGCCCTCTG
AAGAGGAGGCCCCCAGGTCTCCACTGGCACCCTCCGAAGGGGCTGGCTCCGATGTATTTGATGGTGACCT
GGGAATGGGGGCAGCCAAGGGGCTGCAAAGCCTCCCCACACATGACCCCAGCCCTCTACAGCGGTACAGT
GAGGACCCCACAGTACCCCTGCCCTCTGAGACTGATGGCTACGTTGCCCCCCTGACCTGCAGCCCCCAGC
CTGAATATGTGAACCAGCCAGATGTTCGGCCCCAGCCCCCTTCGCCCCGAGAGGGCCCTCTGCCTGCTGC
CCGACCTGCTGGTGCCACTCTGGAAAGGCCCAAGACTCTCTCCCCAGGGAAGAATGGGGTCGTCAAAGAC
GTTTTTGCCTTTGGGGGTGCCGTGGAGAACCCCGAGTACTTGACACCCCAGGGAGGAGCTGCCCCTCAGC
CCCACCCTCCTCCTGCCTTCAGCCCAGCCTTCGACAACCTCTATTACTGGGACCAGGACCCACCAGAGCG
GGGGGCTCCACCCAGCACCTTCAAAGGGACACCTACGGCAGAGAACCCAGAGTACCTGGGTCTGGACGTG
CCAGTGTGAACCAGAAGGCCAAGTCCGCAGAAGCCCTGATGTGTCCTCAGGGAGCAGGGAAGGCCTGACT
TCTGCTGGCATCAAGAGGTGGGAGGGCCCTCCGACCACTTCCAGGGGAACCTGCCATGCCAGGAACCTGT
CCTAAGGAACCTTCCTTCCTGCTTGAGTTCCCAGATGGCTGGAAGGGGTCCAGCCTCGTTGGAAGAGGAA
CAGCACTGGGGAGTCTTTGTGGATTCTGAGGCCCTGCCCAATGAGACTCTAGGGTCCAGTGGATGCCACA
GCCCAGCTTGGCCCTTTCCTTCCAGATCCTGGGTACTGAAAGCCTTAGGGAAGCTGGCCTGAGAGGGGAA
GCGGCCCTAAGGGAGTGTCTAAGAACAAAAGCGACCCATTCAGAGACTGTCCCTGAAACCTAGTACTGCC
CCCCATGAGGAAGGAACAGCAATGGTGTCAGTATCCAGGCTTTGTACAGAGTGCTTTTCTGTTTAGTTTT
TACTTTTTTTGTTTTGTTTTTTTCAAGCTTGGTACCGAGCTCGGATCCACTAGTAACGGCCGCCAGTGTG
CTGGAATTCTGCAGATATCCATCACACTGGCGGCCGCTCGAGCATGCATCTAGAGGGCCCTATTCTATAG
TGTCACCTAAATGCTAGAGCTCGCTGATCAGCCTCGACTGTGCCTTCTAGTTGCCAGCCATCTGTTGTTT
GCCCCTCCCCCGTGCCTTCCTTGACCCTGGAAGGTGCCACTCCCACTGTCCTTTCCTAATAAAATGAGGA
AATTGCATCGCATTGTCTGAGTAGGTGTCATTCTATTCTGGGGGGTGGGGTGGGGCAGGACAGCAAGGGG
GAGGATTGGGAAGACAATAGCAGGCATGCTGGGGATGCGGTGGGCTCTATGGCTTCTGAGGCGGAAAGAA
CCAGCTGGGGCTCTAGGGGGTATCCCC
[124 nt withheld, positions 7658-7781]
C
[91 nt withheld, positions 7783-7873]
A
[49 nt withheld, positions 7875-7923]
CCTTTGACGTTGGAGTCCACGTTCTTT
[37 nt withheld, positions 7951-7987]
ACCCTATCTCGGTCTATTCTTTTGATTTATAAGGGATTTTGCCGATTTCGGCCTATTGGTTAAAAAATGA
GCTGATTTAACAAAAATTTAACGCGAATTAATTCTGTGGAATGTGTGTCAGTTAGGGTGTGGAAAGTCCC
CAGGCTCCCCAGCAGGCAGAAGTATGCAAAGCATGCATCTCAATTAGTCAGCAACCAGGTGTGGAAAGTC
CCCAGGCTCCCCAGCAGGCAGAAGTATGCAAAGCATGCATCTCAATTAGTCAGCAACCATAGTCCCGCCC
CTAACTCCGCCCATCCCGCCCCTAACTCCGCCCAGTTCCGCCCATTCTCCGCCCCATGGCTGACTAATTT
TTTTTATTTATGCAGAGGCCGAGGCCGCCTCTGCCTCTGAGCTATTCCAGAAGTAGTGAGGAGGCTTTTT
TGGAGGCCTAGGCTTTTGCAAAAAGCTCCCGGGAGCTTGTATATCCATTTTCGGATCTGATCAAGAGACA
GGATGAGGATCGTTTCGCATGATTGAACAAGATGGATTGCACGCAGGTTCTCCGGCCGCTTGGGTGGAGA
GGCTATTCGGCTATGACTGGGCACAACAGACAATCGGCTGCTCTGATGCCGCCGTGTTCCGGCTGTCAGC
GCAGGGGCGCCCGGTTCTTTTTGTCAAGACCGACCTGTCCGGTGCCCTGAATGAACTGCAGGACGAGGCA
GCGCGGCTATCGTGGCTGGCCACGACGGGCGTTCCTTGCGCAGCTGTGCTCGACGTTGTCACTGAAGCGG
GAAGGGACTGGCTGCTATTGGGCGAAGTGCCGGGGCAGGATCTCCTGTCATCTCACCTTGCTCCTGCCGA
GAAAGTATCCATCATGGCTGATGCAATGCGGCGGCTGCATACGCTTGATCCGGCTACCTGCCCATTCGAC
CACCAAGCGAAACATCGCATCGAGCGAGCACGTACTCGGATGGAAGCCGGTCTTGTCGATCAGGATGATC
TGGACGAAGAGCATCAGGGGCTCGCGCCAGCCGAACTGTTCGCCAGGCTCAAGGCGCGCATGCCCGACGG
CGAGGATCTCGTCGTGACCCATGGCGATGCCTGCTTGCCGAATATCATGGTGGAAAATGGCCGCTTTTCT
GGATTCATCGACTGTGGCCGGCTGGGTGTGGCGGACCGCTATCAGGACATAGCGTTGGCTACCCGTGATA
TTGCTGAAGAGCTTGGCGGCGAATGGGCTGACCGCTTCCTCGTGCTTTACGGTATCGCCGCTCCCGATTC
GCAGCGCATCGCCTTCTATCGCCTTCTTGACGAGTTCTTCTGAGCGGGACTCTGGGGTTCGAAATGACCG
ACCAAGCGACGCCCAACCTGCCATCACGAGATTTCGATTCCACCGCCGCCTTCTATGAAAGGTTGGGCTT
CGGAATCGTTTTCCGGGACGCCGGCTGGATGATCCTCCAGCGCGGGGATCTCATGCTGGAGTTCTTCGCC
CACCCCAACTTGTTTATTGCAGCTTATAATGGTTACAAATAAAGCAATAGCATCACAAATTTCACAAATA
AAGCATTTTTTTCACTGCATTCTAGTTGTGGTTTGTCCAAACTCATCAATGTATCTTATCATGTCTGTAT
ACCGTCGACCTCTAGCTAGAGCTTGGCGTAATCATGGTCATAGCTGTTTCCTGTGTGAAATTGTTATCCG
CTCACAATTCCACACAACATACGAGCCGGAAGCATAAAGTGTAAAGCCTGGGGTGCCTAATGAGTGAGCT
AACTCACATTAATTGCGTTGCGCTCACTGCCCGCTTTCCAGTCGGGAAACCTGTCGTGCCAGCTGCATTA
ATGAATCGGCCAACGCGCGGGGAGAGGCGGTTTGCGTATTGGGCGCTCTTCCGCT
Features (pLannotate 1.2.2; 21 found; start..end, strand, type, name):
    174..762     -  rep_origin     ori: high-copy-number ColE1/pMB1/pBR322/pUC origin of replication
    933..1793    -  CDS            AmpR: β-lactamase; bla; confers resistance to ampicillin, carbenicillin, and related antibiotics
   1794..1898    -  promoter       AmpR promoter: bla
   1957..2009    -  misc_feature   bom (fragment): basis of mobility region from pBR322
   2164..2543    +  enhancer       CMV enhancer: human cytomegalovirus immediate early enhancer
   2544..2747    +  promoter       CMV promoter: human cytomegalovirus (CMV) immediate early promoter
   2743..2776    +  LTR            5' LTR (truncated) (fragment): truncated 5' long terminal repeat (LTR) from HIV-1
   2792..2810    +  promoter       T7 promoter: promoter for bacteriophage T7 RNA polymerase
   2962..6726    +  CDS            ERBB2: ERBB2_HUMAN - Also known as HER2, MLN19, NEU, NGL. Experimental evidence at protein level: Swiss-Prot protein existence level 1. In the nucleus is involved in transcriptional regulation. Associates with the 5'-TCAAATTC-3' sequence in the PTGS2/COX-2 promoter and activates its transcription. Implicated in transcriptional activation of CDKN1A; the function involves STAT3 and SRC. Involved in the transcription of rRNA genes by RNA Pol I and enhances protein synthesis and cell growth. From Homo sapiens (Human).
   7344..7362    -  promoter       SP6 promoter: promoter for bacteriophage SP6 RNA polymerase
   7388..7612    +  polyA_signal   bGH poly(A) signal: bovine growth hormone polyadenylation signal
   7616..7637    +  promoter       SV40 promoter (fragment): SV40 enhancer and early promoter
   7658..8086    +  rep_origin     f1 ori (sequence partly withheld): f1 bacteriophage origin of replication; arrow indicates direction of (+) strand synthesis
   8100..8429    +  promoter       SV40 promoter: SV40 enhancer and early promoter
   8496..9287    +  CDS            neo: KKA2_KLEPN - Also known as kan, nptII. Experimental evidence at protein level: Swiss-Prot protein existence level 1. Resistance to kanamycin, neomycin, paromomycin, ribostamycin, butirosin and gentamicin B. From Klebsiella pneumoniae.
   9311..9469    +  CDS            ble (fragment): BLE_KLEPN - Experimental evidence at protein level: Swiss-Prot protein existence level 1. Binding protein with a strong affinity to the bleomycin family of antibiotics. Binds to CL990; an antimitotic-antibiotic compound. From Klebsiella pneumoniae.
   9464..9585    +  polyA_signal   SV40 poly(A) signal: SV40 polyadenylation signal
   9658..9674    -  protein_bind   lac operator: The lac repressor binds to the lac operator to inhibit transcription in E. coli. This inhibition can be relieved by adding lactose or isopropyl-β-D-thiogalactopyranoside (IPTG). lac repressor encoded by lacI
   9682..9712    -  promoter       lac promoter: promoter for the E. coli lac operon
   9727..9748    -  protein_bind   CAP binding site: CAP binding activates transcription in the presence of cAMP. E. coli catabolite activator protein
   9761..9853    -  CDS            lacI (fragment): lac repressor; lacI; The lac repressor binds to the lac operator to inhibit transcription in E. coli. This inhibition can be relieved by adding lactose or isopropyl-β-D-thiogalactopyranoside (IPTG).
