[The description below was written by a language model from this plasmid's Addgene catalogue record and pLannotate feature annotations shown in this document.]
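Description:
HER2 CA (V659E) is a mammalian expression plasmid built on the Invitrogen pcDNA3 backbone. It carries the human ERBB2 (HER2/neu) receptor tyrosine kinase with a V659E substitution, which the record describes as constitutively activating. The roughly 4.4 kb insert was cloned into a HindIII site at both ends, so orientation is not enforced by the cloning strategy. In the sequenced 9,862 nt record the ERBB2 open reading frame lies in the sense orientation downstream of the promoter. No epitope tag or reporter fusion is annotated.

Expression is driven by the human cytomegalovirus immediate-early enhancer and promoter, and transcripts are terminated by the bovine growth hormone polyadenylation signal. T7 and SP6 phage promoters flank the insert, as is standard for pcDNA3, and would allow in vitro transcription of either strand. A separate cassette places the neomycin phosphotransferase gene under the SV40 enhancer/early promoter with an SV40 poly(A) signal, which allows G418 selection of stably transfected mammalian cells. In E. coli the plasmid replicates from a high-copy ColE1/pUC-type origin and is selected with ampicillin through β-lactamase. An f1 origin is also present for single-stranded DNA production. Several short hits in the automated annotation (HIV-1 LTR, ble, lacI and bom fragments, plus lac promoter and operator remnants) look like backbone residue or incidental matches rather than functional parts.

The construct is suited to transient or stable overexpression of an activated HER2 in mammalian cells. The associated publication concerns HER2-driven upregulation of CXCR4 in tumor metastasis, which is consistent with use in studies of HER2 oncogenic signalling.
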