Addgene plasmid #16259: HER2 CA (V659E)
Depositing lab: Mien-Chie Hung. Depositing organization: University of Texas MD Anderson Cancer Center. Publication: Upregulation of CXCR4 is essential for HER2-mediated tumor metastasis. Li YM, Pan Y, Wei Y, Cheng X, Zhou BP, Tan M, Zhou X, Xia W, Hortobagyi GN, Yu D, Hung MC. Cancer Cell. 2004 Nov . 6(5):459-69. 10.1016/j.ccr.2004.09.027 PubMed 15542430.
Backbone
  Vector backbone: pcDNA3
  Backbone manufacturer: Invitrogen
  Backbone size w/o insert (bp): 5400
  Vector type: Mammalian Expression
  Selectable markers: Neomycin (select with G418)
Growth in bacteria
  Bacterial resistance: Ampicillin, 100 μg/mL
  Growth temperature: 37°C
  Growth strain: DH5alpha
  Copy number: High Copy
Gene/Insert
  Gene/Insert name: HER2
  Species: H. sapiens (human)
  Insert size (bp): 4400
  Mutation: Constitutively active: V659E
  Entrez Gene: ERBB2 (a.k.a. CD340, HER-2, HER-2/neu, HER2, MLN 19, MLN-19, NEU, NGL, TKR1, VSCN2, c-ERB-2, c-ERB2, p185(erbB2))
  Cloning method: Restriction Enzyme; 5′ cloning site HindIII (not destroyed); 3′ cloning site HindIII (not destroyed)
  Sequencing primers: 5′ CMV-F; 3′ BGHrev
Terms and licenses: Academic/Nonprofit Terms; Industry Terms: Not Available to Industry
How to cite: HER2 CA (V659E) was a gift from Mien-Chie Hung (Addgene plasmid # 16259 ; http://n2t.net/addgene:16259 ; RRID:Addgene_16259)
