>Addgene plasmid #16259 | HER2 CA (V659E) | addgene partial sequence | sequence record 45052 | hHER2-F 5'-TGGCTCAGTGACCTGTTTTG-3'
CCACTATAAGGACCCTCCCTTCTGCGTGGCCCGCTGCCCCAGCGGTGTGAAACCTGACCTCTCCTACATG
CCCATCTGGAAGTTTCCAGATGAGGAGGGCGCATGCCAGCCTTGCCCCATCAACTGCACCCACTCCTGTG
TGGACCTGGATGACAAGGGCTGCCCCGCCGAGCAGAGAGCCAGCCCTCTGACGTCCATCATCTCTGCGGT
GGAGGGCATTCTGCTGGTCGTGGTCTTGGGGGTGGTCTTTGGGATCCTCATCAAGCGACGGCAGCAGAAG
ATCCGGAAGTACACGATGCGGAGACTGCTGCAGGAAACGGAGCTGGTGGAGCCGCTGACACCTAGCGGAG
CGATGCCCAACCAGGCGCAGATGCGGATCCTGAAAGAGACGGAGCTGAGGAAGGTGAAGGTGCTTGGATC
TGGCGCTTTTGGCACAGTCTACAAGGGCATCTGGATCCCTGATGGGGAGAATGTGAAAATTCCAGTGGCC
ATCAAAGTGTTGAGGGAAAACACATCCCCCAAAGCCAACAAAGAAATCTTAGACGAAGCATACGTGATGG
CTGGTGTGGGCTCCCCATATGTCTCCCGCCTTCTGGGCATCTGCCTGACATCCACGGTGCAGCTGGTGAC
ACAGCTTATGCCCTATGGCTGCCTCTTAGACCATGTCCGGGAAAACCGCGGACGCCTGGGCTCCCAGGAC
CTGCTGAACTGGTGTATGCAGATTGCCAAGGGGATGAGCTACCTGGAGGATGTGCGGCTCGTACACAGGG
ACTTGGCCGCTCGGAACGTGCTGGTCAAGAGTCCCAACCATGTCAAAATTACAGA
